>Addgene plasmid #45784 | pBEST-p15a-PLtetO-1-UTR1-LacI-T500 | depositor full sequence | sequence record 64254 | pBEST-p15a-PLtetO-1-UTR1-LacI-T500 sequence 3696 bps
AATAATTTTGTTTAACTTTAAGAAGGATCCATGAAACCAGTAACGTTATACGATGTCGCAGAGTATGCCG
GTGTCTCTTATCAGACCGTTTCCCGCGTGGTGAACCAGGCCAGCCACGTTTCTGCGAAAACGCGGGAAAA
AGTGGAAGCGGCGATGGCGGAGCTGAATTACATTCCCAACCGCGTGGCACAACAACTGGCGGGCAAACAG
TCGTTGCTGATTGGCGTTGCCACCTCCAGTCTGGCCCTGCACGCGCCGTCGCAAATTGTCGCGGCGATTA
AATCTCGCGCCGATCAACTGGGTGCCAGCGTGGTGGTGTCGATGGTAGAACGAAGCGGCGTCGAAGCCTG
TAAAGCGGCGGTGCACAATCTTCTCGCGCAACGCGTCAGTGGGCTGATCATTAACTATCCGCTGGATGAC
CAGGATGCCATTGCTGTGGAAGCTGCCTGCACTAATGTTCCGGCGTTATTTCTTGATGTCTCTGACCAGA
CACCCATCAACAGTATTATTTTCTCCCATGAAGACGGTACGCGACTGGGCGTGGAGCATCTGGTCGCATT
GGGTCACCAGCAAATCGCGCTGTTAGCGGGCCCATTAAGTTCTGTCTCGGCGCGTCTGCGTCTGGCTGGC
TGGCATAAATATCTCACTCGCAATCAAATTCAGCCGATAGCGGAACGGGAAGGCGACTGGAGTGCCATGT
CCGGTTTTCAACAAACCATGCAAATGCTGAATGAGGGCATCGTTCCCACTGCGATGCTGGTTGCCAACGA
TCAGATGGCGCTGGGCGCAATGCGCGCCATTACCGAGTCCGGGCTGCGCGTTGGTGCGGATATCTCGGTA
GTGGGATACGACGATACCGAAGACAGCTCATGTTATATCCCGCCGTTAACCACCATCAAACAGGATTTTC
GCCTGCTGGGGCAAACCAGCGTGGACCGCTTGCTGCAACTCTCTCAGGGCCAGGCGGTGAAGGGCAATCA
GCTGTTGCCCGTCTCACTGGTGAAAAGAAAAACCACCCTGGCGCCCAATACGCAAACCGCCTCTCCCCGC
GCGTTGGCCGATTCATTAATGCAGCTGGCACGACAGGTTTCCCGACTGGAAAGCGGGCAGTGAGAGCTCG
AGCAAAGCCCGCCGAAAGGCGGGCTTTTCTGTGTCGACCGATGCCCTTGAGAGCCTTCAACCCAGTCAGC
TCCTTCCGGTGGGCGCGGGGCATGACTATCGTCGCCGCACTTATGACTGTCTTCTTTATCATGCAACTCG
TAGGACAGGTGCCGGCATGATAAGCTGTCAAACATGAGAATTACAACTTATATCGTATGGGGCTGACTTC
AGGTGCTACATTTGAAGAGATAAATTGCACTGAAATCTAGAAATATTTTATCTGATTAATAAGATGATCT
TCTTGAGATCGTTTTGGTCTGCGCGTAATCTCTTGCTCTGAAAACGAAAAAACCGCCTTGCAGGGCGGTT
TTTCGAAGGTTCTCTGAGCTACCAACTCTTTGAACCGAGGTAACTGGCTTGGAGGAGCGCAGTCACCAAA
ACTTGTCCTTTCAGTTTAGCCTTAACCGGCGCATGACTTCAAGACTAACTCCTCTAAATCAATTACCAGT
GGCTGCTGCCAGTGGTGCTTTTGCATGTCTTTCCGGGTTGGACTCAAGACGATAGTTACCGGATAAGGCG
CAGCGGTCGGACTGAACGGGGGGTTCGTGCATACAGTCCAGCTTGGAGCGAACTGCCTACCCGGAACTGA
GTGTCAGGCGTGGAATGAGACAAACGCGGCCATAACAGCGGAATGACACCGGTAAACCGAAAGGCAGGAA
CAGGAGAGCGCACGAGGGAGCCGCCAGGGGAAACGCCTGGTATCTTTATAGTCCTGTCGGGTTTCGCCAC
CACTGATTTGAGCGTCAGATTTCGTGATGCTTGTCAGGGGGGCGGAGCCTATGGAAAAACGGCTTTGCCG
CGGCCCTCTCACTTCCCTGTTAAGTATCTTCCTGGCATCTTCCAGGAAATCTCCGCCCCGTTCGTAAGCC
ATTTCCGCTCGCCGCAGTCGAACGACCGAGCGTAGCGAGTCAGTGAGCGAGGAAGCGGAATATATCCTGT
ATCACATATTCTGCTGACGCACCGGTGCAGCCTTTTTTCTCCTGCCACATGAAGCACTTCACTGACACCC
TCATCAGTGCCAACATAGTAAGCCAGTATACACTCCGCTAGGGTCATGAGATTATCAAAAAGGATCTTCA
CCTAGATCCTTTTAAATTAAAAATGAAGTTTTAAATCAATCTAAAGTATATATGAGTAAACTTGGTCTGA
CAGTTACCAATGCTTAATCAGTGAGGCACCTATCTCAGCGATCTGTCTATTTCGTTCATCCATAGTTGCC
TGACTCCCCGTCGTGTAGATAACTACGATACGGGAGGGCTTACCATCTGGCCCCAGTGCTGCAATGATAC
CGCGAGACCCACGCTCACCGGCTCCAGATTTATCAGCAATAAACCAGCCAGCCGGAAGGGCCGAGCGCAG
AAGTGGTCCTGCAACTTTATCCGCCTCCATCCAGTCTATTAATTGTTGCCGGGAAGCTAGAGTAAGTAGT
TCGCCAGTTAATAGTTTGCGCAACGTTGTTGCCATTGCTACAGGCATCGTGGTGTCACGCTCGTCGTTTG
GTATGGCTTCATTCAGCTCCGGTTCCCAACGATCAAGGCGAGTTACATGATCCCCCATGTTGTGCAAAAA
AGCGGTTAGCTCCTTCGGTCCTCCGATCGTTGTCAGAAGTAAGTTGGCCGCAGTGTTATCACTCATGGTT
ATGGCAGCACTGCATAATTCTCTTACTGTCATGCCATCCGTAAGATGCTTTTCTGTGACTGGTGAGTACT
CAACCAAGTCATTCTGAGAATAGTGTATGCGGCGACCGAGTTGCTCTTGCCCGGCGTCAATACGGGATAA
TACCGCGCCACATAGCAGAACTTTAAAAGTGCTCATCATTGGAAAACGTTCTTCGGGGCGAAAACTCTCA
AGGATCTTACCGCTGTTGAGATCCAGTTCGATGTAACCCACTCGTGCACCCAACTGATCTTCAGCATCTT
TTACTTTCACCAGCGTTTCTGGGTGAGCAAAAACAGGAAGGCAAAATGCCGCAAAAAAGGGAATAAGGGC
GACACGGAAATGTTGAATACTCATACTCTTCCTTTTTCAATATTATTGAAGCATTTATCAGGGTTATTGT
CTCATGAGCGGATACATATTTGAATGTATTTAGAAAAATAAACAAATAGGGGTTCCGCGCACATTTCCCC
GAAAAGTGCCACCTGACGTCTAAGAAACCATTATTATCATGACATTAACCTATAAAAATAGGCGTATCAC
GAGGCCCTTTCGTCTTCAAGAATTCTGGCGAATCCTCTGACCAGCCAGAAAACGACCTTTCTGTGGTGAA
ACCGGATGCTGCAATTCAGAGCGGCAGCAAGTGGGGGACAGCAGAAGACCTGACCGCCGCAGAGTGGATG
TTTGACATGGTGAAGACTATCGCACCATCAGCCAGAAAACCGAATTTTGCTGGGTGGGCTAACGATATCC
GCCTGATGCGTGAACGTGACGGACGTAACCACCGCGACATGTGTGTGCTGTTCCGCTGGGCATGCTCCCT
ATCAGTGATAGAGATTGACATCCCTATCAGTGATAGAGATACTGAGCACAGCTAGC
Features (pLannotate 1.2.2; 10 found; start..end, strand, type, name):
      7..27      +  RBS            RBS (fragment): efficient ribosome binding site from bacteriophage T7 gene 10 (Olins and Rangwala, 1989)
     31..1110    +  CDS            lacI: LACI_ECOLI - Experimental evidence at protein level: Swiss-Prot protein existence level 1. Repressor of the lactose operon. Binds allolactose as an inducer. From Escherichia coli (strain K12).
   1153..1277    +  CDS            TcR (fragment): tetracycline efflux protein; tet; confers resistance to tetracycline
   1403..1947    +  rep_origin     p15A ori: Plasmids containing the medium-copy-number p15A origin of replication can be propagated in E. coli cells that contain a second plasmid with the ColE1 origin.
   2035..2090    +  rep_origin     RSF ori (fragment): Plasmids containing the RSF 1030 origin of replication can be propagated in E. coli cells that contain additional plasmids with compatible origins.
   2189..2210    -  misc_feature   bom (fragment): basis of mobility region from pBR322
   2314..3174    -  CDS            AmpR: β-lactamase; bla; confers resistance to ampicillin, carbenicillin, and related antibiotics
   3175..3279    -  promoter       AmpR promoter: bla
   3381..3635    +  CDS            O (fragment): VRPO_LAMBD - Protein inferred from homology: Swiss-Prot protein existence level 3. Necessary for the bidirectional replication of DNA. It interacts with the ori (origin of replication) region of the genome during the initiation of replication. From Escherichia phage lambda (Bacteriophage lambda).
   3636..3690    +  promoter       PLtetO-1 promoter (fragment): modified phage lambda PL promoter with tet operator sites (Lutz and Bujard, 1997)
