[The description below was written by a language model from this plasmid's Addgene catalogue record and pLannotate feature annotations shown in this document.]
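Description:
pBEST-p15a-PLtetO-1-UTR1-LacI-T500 is a small (about 3.7 kb) bacterial expression plasmid for synthetic biology, derived from the commercial pBEST-Luc vector. As the name indicates and the feature table confirms, it replicates from a p15A origin, which gives low-to-medium copy number and is compatible with ColE1-type plasmids in the same E. coli cell. Selection is by ampicillin, through a β-lactamase gene driven by its native bla promoter. The annotation also picks up short fragments of a tetracycline resistance gene, an RSF origin, the pBR322 bom region and the phage lambda O gene. These appear to be non-functional remnants of the backbone's construction rather than working parts.

The payload is a single expression cassette for the E. coli Lac repressor, LacI (roughly 1.1 kb coding sequence). According to the record, the original pTacI promoter of pBEST-Luc was replaced with PLtetO-1, a modified lambda PL promoter carrying tet operator sites, so that transcription is strong in the absence of TetR and repressible when TetR is present. The native leader was exchanged for UTR1, described as a powerful untranslated region and annotated here as containing the efficient ribosome binding site from phage T7 gene 10. The firefly luciferase gene was replaced with lacI, and a transcriptional terminator called T500 was added downstream, although it is not separately annotated in the feature table.

The associated publication concerns rapid prototyping of genetic circuits in an E. coli-based TX-TL cell-free system. The plasmid thus serves as a TetR-regulated source of LacI, a repressor node for building and testing synthetic regulatory circuits, either in cell-free reactions or in cells.
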