Addgene plasmid #45784: pBEST-p15a-PLtetO-1-UTR1-LacI-T500
Depositing lab: Richard Murray & Vincent Noireaux. Depositing organization: California Institute of Technology. Publication: Linear DNA for rapid prototyping of synthetic biological circuits in an Escherichia coli based TX-TL cell-free system. Sun ZZ, Yeung E, Hayes CA, Noireaux V, Murray RM. ACS Synth Biol. 2014 Jun 20;3(6):387-97. doi: 10.1021/sb400131a. Epub 2013 Dec 4. PubMed 24303785.
Backbone
  Vector backbone: pBEST-Luc
  Backbone manufacturer: Promega
  Modifications to backbone: pTacI promoter was removed and replaced by the promoter PLtetO-1. Untranslated region was removed and replaced by UTR1, a powerful UTR. Luc gene (firefly Luciferase) was removed and replaced by LacI. A transcriptional terminator was added, called T500.
  Vector type: Bacterial Expression, Synthetic Biology
Growth in bacteria
  Bacterial resistance: Ampicillin, 100 μg/mL
  Growth temperature: 37°C
  Growth strain: JM109
  Copy number: Low Copy
Gene/Insert
  Gene/Insert name: Lac repressor (alt name: LacI)
  Insert size (bp): 1083
  Promoter: PLtetO-1
  Cloning method: Unknown
  Sequencing primers: 5′ CATGGTGAAGACTATCGCAC; 3′ GAAGGAGCTGACTGGGTTGA
Resource information
  A portion of this plasmid was derived from a plasmid made by: Vincent Noireaux, University of Minnesota
Terms and licenses: Academic/Nonprofit Terms; Industry Terms: Not Available to Industry
How to cite: pBEST-p15a-PLtetO-1-UTR1-LacI-T500 was a gift from Richard Murray & Vincent Noireaux (Addgene plasmid # 45784 ; http://n2t.net/addgene:45784 ; RRID:Addgene_45784)
