>Addgene plasmid #45784 | pBEST-p15a-PLtetO-1-UTR1-LacI-T500 | addgene partial sequence | sequence record 67080 | LacI-R 5'-GGCATACTCTGCGACATCGT-3'
AAATTATTGCTAGCTGTGCTCAGTATCTCTATCACTGATAGGGATGTCAATCTCTATCACTGATAGGGAG
CATGCCCAGCGGAACAGCACACACATGTCGCGGTGGTTACGTCCGTCACGTTCACGCATCAGGCGGATAT
CGTTAGCCCACCCAGCAAAATTCGGTTTTCTGGCTGATGGTGCGATAGTCTTCACCATGTCAAACATCCA
CTCTGCGGCGGTCAGGTCTTCTGCTGTCCCCCACTTGCTGGCGCTCTGAATTGCAGCATCCGGTTTCACC
ACAGAAAGGTCGTTTTCTGGCTGGTCAGAGGATTCGCCAGAATTCTTGAAGACGAAAGGGCCTCGTGATA
CGCCTATTTTTATAGGTTAATGTCATGATAATAATGGTTTCTTAGACGTCAGGTGGCACTTTTCGGGGAA
ATGTGCGCGGAACCCCTATTTGTTTATTTTTCTAAATACATTCAAATATGTATCCGCTCATGAGACAATA
ACCCTGATAAATGCTTCAATAATATTGAAAAAGGAAGAGTATGAGTATTCAACATTTCCGTGTCGCCCTT
ATTCCCTTTTTTGCGGCATTTTGCCTTCCTGTTTTTGCTCACCCAGAAACGCTGGTGAAAGTAAAAGATG
CTGAAGATCAGTTGGGTGCACGAGTGGGTTACATCGAACTGGATCTCAACAGCGGTAAGATCCTTGAGAG
TTTTCGCCCCGAAGAACGTTTTCCAATGATGAGCACTTTTAAAGTTCTGCTATGTGGCGCGGTATTATCC
CGTATTGACGCCGGGCAA
